>Addgene plasmid #120506 | EF1a_MYC deltaNLS_P2A_Hygro_Barcode | addgene full sequence | sequence record 234926 | Addgene NGS Result
GTCGACGGATCGGGAGATCTCCCGATCCCCTATGGTGCACTCTCAGTACAATCTGCTCTGATGCCGCATA
GTTAAGCCAGTATCTGCTCCCTGCTTGTGTGTTGGAGGTCGCTGAGTAGTGCGCGAGCAAAATTTAAGCT
ACAACAAGGCAAGGCTTGACCGACAATTGCATGAAGAATCTGCTTAGGGTTAGGCGTTTTGCGCTGCTTC
GCGATGTACGGGCCAGATATACGCGTTGACATTGATTATTGACTAGTTATTAATAGTAATCAATTACGGG
GTCATTAGTTCATAGCCCATATATGGAGTTCCGCGTTACATAACTTACGGTAAATGGCCCGCCTGGCTGA
CCGCCCAACGACCCCCGCCCATTGACGTCAATAATGACGTATGTTCCCATAGTAACGCCAATAGGGACTT
TCCATTGACGTCAATGGGTGGAGTATTTACGGTAAACTGCCCACTTGGCAGTACATCAAGTGTATCATAT
GCCAAGTACGCCCCCTATTGACGTCAATGACGGTAAATGGCCCGCCTGGCATTATGCCCAGTACATGACC
TTATGGGACTTTCCTACTTGGCAGTACATCTACGTATTAGTCATCGCTATTACCATGGTGATGCGGTTTT
GGCAGTACATCAATGGGCGTGGATAGCGGTTTGACTCACGGGGATTTCCAAGTCTCCACCCCATTGACGT
CAATGGGAGTTTGTTTTGGCACCAAAATCAACGGGACTTTCCAAAATGTCGTAACAACTCCGCCCCATTG
ACGCAAATGGGCGGTAGGCGTGTACGGTGGGAGGTCTATATAAGCAGCGCGTTTTGCCTGTACTGGGTCT
CTCTGGTTAGACCAGATCTGAGCCTGGGAGCTCTCTGGCTAACTAGGGAACCCACTGCTTAAGCCTCAAT
AAAGCTTGCCTTGAGTGCTTCAAGTAGTGTGTGCCCGTCTGTTGTGTGACTCTGGTAACTAGAGATCCCT
CAGACCCTTTTAGTCAGTGTGGAAAATCTCTAGCAGTGGCGCCCGAACAGGGACTTGAAAGCGAAAGGGA
AACCAGAGGAGCTCTCTCGACGCAGGACTCGGCTTGCTGAAGCGCGCACGGCAAGAGGCGAGGGGCGGCG
ACTGGTGAGTACGCCAAAAATTTTGACTAGCGGAGGCTAGAAGGAGAGAGATGGGTGCGAGAGCGTCAGT
ATTAAGCGGGGGAGAATTAGATCGCGATGGGAAAAAATTCGGTTAAGGCCAGGGGGAAAGAAAAAATATA
AATTAAAACATATAGTATGGGCAAGCAGGGAGCTAGAACGATTCGCAGTTAATCCTGGCCTGTTAGAAAC
ATCAGAAGGCTGTAGACAAATACTGGGACAGCTACAACCATCCCTTCAGACAGGATCAGAAGAACTTAGA
TCATTATATAATACAGTAGCAACCCTCTATTGTGTGCATCAAAGGATAGAGATAAAAGACACCAAGGAAG
CTTTAGACAAGATAGAGGAAGAGCAAAACAAAAGTAAGACCACCGCACAGCAAGCGGCCGCTGATCTTCA
GACCTGGAGGAGGAGATATGAGGGACAATTGGAGAAGTGAATTATATAAATATAAAGTAGTAAAAATTGA
ACCATTAGGAGTAGCACCCACCAAGGCAAAGAGAAGAGTGGTGCAGAGAGAAAAAAGAGCAGTGGGAATA
GGAGCTTTGTTCCTTGGGTTCTTGGGAGCAGCAGGAAGCACTATGGGCGCAGCGTCAATGACGCTGACGG
TACAGGCCAGACAATTATTGTCTGGTATAGTGCAGCAGCAGAACAATTTGCTGAGGGCTATTGAGGCGCA
ACAGCATCTGTTGCAACTCACAGTCTGGGGCATCAAGCAGCTCCAGGCAAGAATCCTGGCTGTGGAAAGA
TACCTAAAGGATCAACAGCTCCTGGGGATTTGGGGTTGCTCTGGAAAACTCATTTGCACCACTGCTGTGC
CTTGGAATGCTAGTTGGAGTAATAAATCTCTGGAACAGATTTGGAATCACACGACCTGGATGGAGTGGGA
CAGAGAAATTAACAATTACACAAGCTTAATACACTCCTTAATTGAAGAATCGCAAAACCAGCAAGAAAAG
AATGAACAAGAATTATTGGAATTAGATAAATGGGCAAGTTTGTGGAATTGGTTTAACATAACAAATTGGC
TGTGGTATATAAAATTATTCATAATGATAGTAGGAGGCTTGGTAGGTTTAAGAATAGTTTTTGCTGTACT
TTCTATAGTGAATAGAGTTAGGCAGGGATATTCACCATTATCGTTTCAGACCCACCTCCCAACCCCGAGG
GGACCCGACAGGCCCGAAGGAATAGAAGAAGAAGGTGGAGAGAGAGACAGAGACAGATCCATTCGATTAG
TGAACGGATCGGCACTGCGTGCGCCAATTCTGCAGACAAATGGCAGTATTCATCCACAATTTTAAAAGAA
AAGGGGGGATTGGGGGGTACAGTGCAGGGGAAAGAATAGTAGACATAATAGCAACAGACATACAAACTAA
AGAATTACAAAAACAAATTACAAAAATTCAAAATTTTCGGGTTTATTACAGGGACAGCAGAGATCCAGTT
TGGTTAATTAATCGATAAGCTTTGCAAAGATGGATAAAGTTTTAAACAGAGAGGAATCTTTGCAGCTAAT
GGACCTTCTAGGTCTTGAAAGGAGTGGGAATTGGCTCCGGTGCCCGTCAGTGGGCAGAGCGCACATCGCC
CACAGTCCCCGAGAAGTTGGGGGGAGGGGTCGGCAATTGAACCGGTGCCTAGAGAAGGTGGCGCGGGGTA
AACTGGGAAAGTGATGTCGTGTACTGGCTCCGCCTTTTTCCCGAGGGTGGGGGAGAACCGTATATAAGTG
CAGTAGTCGCCGTGAACGTTCTTTTTCGCAACGGGTTTGCCGCCAGAACACAGGTAAGTGCCGTGTGTGG
TTCCCGCGGGCCTGGCCTCTTTACGGGTTATGGCCCTTGCGTGCCTTGAATTACTTCCACCTGGCTGCAG
TACGTGATTCTTGATCCCGAGCTTCGGGTTGGAAGTGGGTGGGAGAGTTCGAGGCCTTGCGCTTAAGGAG
CCCCTTCGCCTCGTGCTTGAGTTGAGGCCTGGCCTGGGCGCTGGGGCCGCCGCGTGCGAATCTGGTGGCA
CCTTCGCGCCTGTCTCGCTGCTTTCGATAAGTCTCTAGCCATTTAAAATTTTTGATGACCTGCTGCGACG
CTTTTTTTCTGGCAAGATAGTCTTGTAAATGCGGGCCAAGATCTGCACACTGGTATTTCGGTTTTTGGGG
CCGCGGGCGGCGACGGGGCCCGTGCGTCCCAGCGCACATGTTCGGCGAGGCGGGGCCTGCGAGCGCGGCC
ACCGAGAATCGGACGGGGGTAGTCTCAAGCTGGCCGGCCTGCTCTGGTGCCTGGCCTCGCGCCGCCGTGT
ATCGCCCCGCCCTGGGCGGCAAGGCTGGCCCGGTCGGCACCAGTTGCGTGAGCGGAAAGATGGCCGCTTC
CCGGCCCTGCTGCAGGGAGCTCAAAATGGAGGACGCGGCGCTCGGGAGAGCGGGCGGGTGAGTCACCCAC
ACAAAGGAAAAGGGCCTTTCCGTCCTCAGCCGTCGCTTCATGTGACTCCACGGAGTACCGGGCGCCGTCC
AGGCACCTCGATTAGTTCTCGAGCTTTTGGAGTACGTCGTCTTTAGGTTGGGGGGAGGGGTTTTATGCGA
TGGAGTTTCCCCACACTGAGTGGGTGGAGACTGAAGTTAGGCCAGCTTGGCACTTGATGTAATTCTCCTT
GGAATTTGCCCTTTTTGAGTTTGGATCTTGGTTCATTCTCAAGCCTCAGACAGTGGTTCAAAGTTTTTTT
CTTCCATTTCAGGTGTCGTGAGGAATTAGCTTGGTACTAATACGACTCACTATAGGGAGACCCAAGCTGG
CTAGGTAAGCTTGATATCGAATTCCTGCAGCCCGGGGGATCCCGCCACCATGCCCCTCAACGTTAGCTTC
ACCAACAGGAACTATGACCTCGACTACGACTCGGTGCAGCCGTATTTCTACTGCGACGAGGAGGAGAACT
TCTACCAGCAGCAGCAGCAGAGCGAGCTGCAGCCCCCGGCGCCCAGCGAGGATATCTGGAAGAAATTCGA
GCTGCTGCCCACCCCGCCCCTGTCCCCTAGCCGCCGCTCCGGGCTCTGCTCGCCCTCCTACGTTGCGGTC
ACACCCTTCTCCCTTCGGGGAGACAACGACGGCGGTGGCGGGAGCTTCTCCACGGCCGACCAGCTGGAGA
TGGTGACCGAGCTGCTGGGAGGAGACATGGTGAACCAGAGTTTCATCTGCGACCCGGACGACGAGACCTT
CATCAAAAACATCATCATCCAGGACTGTATGTGGAGCGGCTTCTCGGCCGCCGCCAAGCTCGTCTCAGAG
AAGCTGGCCTCCTACCAGGCTGCGCGCAAAGACAGCGGCAGCCCGAACCCCGCCCGCGGCCACAGCGTCT
GCTCCACCTCCAGCTTGTACCTGCAGGATCTGAGCGCCGCCGCCTCAGAGTGCATCGACCCCTCGGTGGT
CTTCCCCTACCCTCTCAACGACAGCAGCTCGCCCAAGTCCTGCGCCTCGCAAGACTCCAGCGCCTTCTCT
CCGTCCTCGGATTCTCTGCTCTCCTCGACGGAGTCCTCCCCGCAGGGCAGCCCCGAGCCCCTGGTGCTCC
ATGAGGAGACACCGCCCACCACCAGCAGCGACTCTGAGGAGGAACAAGAAGATGAGGAAGAAATCGATGT
TGTTTCTGTGGAAAAGAGGCAGGCTCCTGGCAAAAGGTCAGAGTCTGGATCACCTTCTGCTGGAGGCCAC
AGCAAACCTCCTCACAGCCCACTGGTCCTCAAGAGGTGCCACGTCTCCACACATCAGCACAACTACGCAG
CGCCTCCCTCCACTCGGAAGGACTATGGATCAGGTAGCGGTAGTGTCAGAGTCCTGAGACAGATCAGCAA
CAACCGAAAATGCACCAGCCCCAGGTCCTCGGACACCGAGGAGAATGTCAAGAGGCGAACACACAACGTC
TTGGAGCGCCAGAGGAGGAACGAGCTAAAACGGAGCTTTTTTGCCCTGCGTGACCAGATCCCGGAGTTGG
AAAACAATGAAAAGGCCCCCAAGGTAGTTATCCTTAAAAAAGCCACAGCATACATCCTGTCCGTCCAAGC
AGAGGAGCAAAAGCTCATTTCTGAAGAGGACTTGTTGCGGAAACGACGAGAACAGTTGAAACACAAACTT
GAACAGCTACGGAACTCTTGTGCGGGATCCGGCGCAACAAACTTCTCTCTGCTGAAACAAGCCGGAGATG
TCGAAGAGAATCCTGGACCGATGAAAAAGCCTGAACTCACCGCGACGTCTGTCGAGAAGTTTCTGATCGA
AAAGTTCGACAGCGTCTCCGACCTGATGCAGCTCTCGGAGGGCGAAGAATCTCGTGCTTTCAGCTTCGAT
GTAGGAGGGCGTGGATATGTCCTGCGGGTAAATAGCTGCGCCGATGGTTTCTACAAAGATCGTTATGTTT
ATCGGCACTTTGCATCGGCCGCGCTCCCGATTCCGGAAGTGCTTGACATTGGGGAATTCAGCGAGAGCCT
GACCTATTGCATCTCCCGCCGTGCACAGGGTGTCACGTTGCAAGACCTGCCTGAAACCGAACTGCCCGCT
GTTCTGCAGCCGGTCGCGGAGGCCATGGATGCGATCGCTGCGGCCGATCTTAGCCAGACGAGCGGGTTCG
GCCCATTCGGACCGCAAGGAATCGGTCAATACACTACATGGCGTGATTTCATATGCGCGATTGCTGATCC
CCATGTGTATCACTGGCAAACTGTGATGGACGACACCGTCAGTGCGTCCGTCGCGCAGGCTCTCGATGAG
CTGATGCTTTGGGCCGAGGACTGCCCCGAAGTCCGGCACCTCGTGCACGCGGATTTCGGCTCCAACAATG
TCCTGACGGACAATGGCCGCATAACAGCGGTCATTGACTGGAGCGAGGCGATGTTCGGGGATTCCCAATA
CGAGGTCGCCAACATCTTCTTCTGGAGGCCGTGGTTGGCTTGTATGGAGCAGCAGACGCGCTACTTCGAG
CGGAGGCATCCGGAGCTTGCAGGATCGCCGCGGCTCCGGGCGTATATGCTCCGCATTGGTCTTGACCAAC
TCTATCAGAGCTTGGTTGACGGCAATTTCGATGATGCAGCTTGGGCGCAGGGTCGATGCGACGCAATCGT
CCGATCCGGAGCCGGGACTGTCGGGCGTACACAAATCGCCCGCAGAAGCGCGGCCGTCTGGACCGATGGC
TGTGTAGAAGTACTCGCCGATAGTGGAAACCGACGCCCCAGCACTCGTCCGAGGGCAAAGGAATAAGTTA
GAACTATTTCCTGGCTGTTACGCGATTAATTCTTTACATTTGATCTACTGACGGGCTTGTTAAACAGTGA
ACCGCCCGCCCCACGACCCGCAGCGCCCGACCGAAAGGAGCGCACGACCCCATGCATCGAACAAAAGAAA
AGGGGGGACTGGAAGGGCTAATTCACTCCCAACGAAGACAAGATATCATAACTTCGTATAGCATACATTA
TACGAAGTTATCGGCTAGCTGGTCCGGACTGTACTGGGTCTCTCTGGTTAGACCAGATCTGAGCCTGGGA
GCTCTCTGGCTAACTAGGGAACCCACTGCTTAAGCCTCAATAAAGCTTGCCTTGAGTGCTTCAAGTAGTG
TGTGCCCGTCTGTTGTGTGACTCTGGTAACTAGAGATCCCTCAGACCCTTTTAGTCAGTGTGGAAAATCT
CTAGCAGGGCCCGTTTAAACCCGCTGATCAGCCTCGACTGTGCCTTCTAGTTGCCAGCCATCTGTTGTTT
GCCCCTCCCCCGTGCCTTCCTTGACCCTGGAAGGTGCCACTCCCACTGTCCTTTCCTAATAAAATGAGGA
AATTGCATCGCATTGTCTGAGTAGGTGTCATTCTATTCTGGGGGGTGGGGTGGGGCAGGACAGCAAGGGG
GAGGATTGGGAAGACAATAGCAGGCATGCTGGGGATGCGGTGGGCTCTATGGCTTCTGAGGCGGAAAGAA
CCAGCTGGGGCTCTAGGGGGTATCCCC
[124 nt withheld, positions 7098-7221]
C
[91 nt withheld, positions 7223-7313]
A
[49 nt withheld, positions 7315-7363]
CCTTTGACGTTGGAGTCCACGTTCTTT
[37 nt withheld, positions 7391-7427]
ACCCTATCTCGGTCTATTCTTTTGATTTATAAGGGATTTTGCCGATTTCGGCCTATTGGTTAAAAAATGA
GCTGATTTAACAAAAATTTAACGCGAATTAATTCTGTGGAATGTGTGTCAGTTAGGGTGTGGAAAGTCCC
CAGGCTCCCCAGCAGGCAGAAGTATGCAAAGCATGCATCTCAATTAGTCAGCAACCAGGTGTGGAAAGTC
CCCAGGCTCCCCAGCAGGCAGAAGTATGCAAAGCATGCATCTCAATTAGTCAGCAACCATAGTCCCGCCC
CTAACTCCGCCCATCCCGCCCCTAACTCCGCCCAGTTCCGCCCATTCTCCGCCCCATGGCTGACTAATTT
TTTTTATTTATGCAGAGGCCGAGGCCGCCTCTGCCTCTGAGCTATTCCAGAAGTAGTGAGGAGGCTTTTT
TGGAGGCCTAGGCTTTTGCAAAAAGCTCCCGGGAGCTTGTATATCCATTTTCGGATCTGATCAGCACGTG
TTGACAATTAATCATCGGCATAGTATATCGGCATAGTATAATACGACAAGGTGAGGAACTAAACCATGGC
CAAGTTGACCAGTGCCGTTCCGGTGCTCACCGCGCGCGACGTCGCCGGAGCGGTCGAGTTCTGGACCGAC
CGGCTCGGGTTCTCCCGGGACTTCGTGGAGGACGACTTCGCCGGTGTGGTCCGGGACGACGTGACCCTGT
TCATCAGCGCGGTCCAGGACCAGGTGGTGCCGGACAACACCCTGGCCTGGGTGTGGGTGCGCGGCCTGGA
CGAGCTGTACGCCGAGTGGTCGGAGGTCGTGTCCACGAACTTCCGGGACGCCTCCGGGCCGGCCATGACC
GAGATCGGCGAGCAGCCGTGGGGGCGGGAGTTCGCCCTGCGCGACCCGGCCGGCAACTGCGTGCACTTCG
TGGCCGAGGAGCAGGACTGACACGTGCTACGAGATTTCGATTCCACCGCCGCCTTCTATGAAAGGTTGGG
CTTCGGAATCGTTTTCCGGGACGCCGGCTGGATGATCCTCCAGCGCGGGGATCTCATGCTGGAGTTCTTC
GCCCACCCCAACTTGTTTATTGCAGCTTATAATGGTTACAAATAAAGCAATAGCATCACAAATTTCACAA
ATAAAGCATTTTTTTCACTGCATTCTAGTTGTGGTTTGTCCAAACTCATCAATGTATCTTATCATGTCTG
TATACCGTCGACCTCTAGCTAGAGCTTGGCGTAATCATGGTCATAGCTGTTTCCTGTGTGAAATTGTTAT
CCGCTCACAATTCCACACAACATACGAGCCGGAAGCATAAAGTGTAAAGCCTGGGGTGCCTAATGAGTGA
GCTAACTCACATTAATTGCGTTGCGCTCACTGCCCGCTTTCCAGTCGGGAAACCTGTCGTGCCAGCTGCA
TTAATGAATCGGCCAACGCGCGGGGAGAGGCGGTTTGCGTATTGGGCGCTCTTCCGCTTCCTCGCTCACT
GACTCGCTGCGCTCGGTCGTTCGGCTGCGGCGAGCGGTATCAGCTCACTCAAAGGCGGTAATACGGTTAT
CCACAGAATCAGGGGATAACGCAGGAAAGAACATGTGAGCAAAAGGCCAGCAAAAGGCCAGGAACCGTAA
AAAGGCCGCGTTGCTGGCGTTTTTCCATAGGCTCCGCCCCCCTGACGAGCATCACAAAAATCGACGCTCA
AGTCAGAGGTGGCGAAACCCGACAGGACTATAAAGATACCAGGCGTTTCCCCCTGGAAGCTCCCTCGTGC
GCTCTCCTGTTCCGACCCTGCCGCTTACCGGATACCTGTCCGCCTTTCTCCCTTCGGGAAGCGTGGCGCT
TTCTCATAGCTCACGCTGTAGGTATCTCAGTTCGGTGTAGGTCGTTCGCTCCAAGCTGGGCTGTGTGCAC
GAACCCCCCGTTCAGCCCGACCGCTGCGCCTTATCCGGTAACTATCGTCTTGAGTCCAACCCGGTAAGAC
ACGACTTATCGCCACTGGCAGCAGCCACTGGTAACAGGATTAGCAGAGCGAGGTATGTAGGCGGTGCTAC
AGAGTTCTTGAAGTGGTGGCCTAACTACGGCTACACTAGAAGAACAGTATTTGGTATCTGCGCTCTGCTG
AAGCCAGTTACCTTCGGAAAAAGAGTTGGTAGCTCTTGATCCGGCAAACAAACCACCGCTGGTAGCGGTG
GTTTTTTTGTTTGCAAGCAGCAGATTACGCGCAGAAAAAAAGGATCTCAAGAAGATCCTTTGATCTTTTC
TACGGGGTCTGACGCTCAGTGGAACGAAAACTCACGTTAAGGGATTTTGGTCATGAGATTATCAAAAAGG
ATCTTCACCTAGATCCTTTTAAATTAAAAATGAAGTTTTAAATCAATCTAAAGTATATATGAGTAAACTT
GGTCTGACAGTTACCAATGCTTAATCAGTGAGGCACCTATCTCAGCGATCTGTCTATTTCGTTCATCCAT
AGTTGCCTGACTCCCCGTCGTGTAGATAACTACGATACGGGAGGGCTTACCATCTGGCCCCAGTGCTGCA
ATGATACCGCGAGACCCACGCTCACCGGCTCCAGATTTATCAGCAATAAACCAGCCAGCCGGAAGGGCCG
AGCGCAGAAGTGGTCCTGCAACTTTATCCGCCTCCATCCAGTCTATTAATTGTTGCCGGGAAGCTAGAGT
AAGTAGTTCGCCAGTTAATAGTTTGCGCAACGTTGTTGCCATTGCTACAGGCATCGTGGTGTCACGCTCG
TCGTTTGGTATGGCTTCATTCAGCTCCGGTTCCCAACGATCAAGGCGAGTTACATGATCCCCCATGTTGT
GCAAAAAAGCGGTTAGCTCCTTCGGTCCTCCGATCGTTGTCAGAAGTAAGTTGGCCGCAGTGTTATCACT
CATGGTTATGGCAGCACTGCATAATTCTCTTACTGTCATGCCATCCGTAAGATGCTTTTCTGTGACTGGT
GAGTACTCAACCAAGTCATTCTGAGAATAGTGTATGCGGCGACCGAGTTGCTCTTGCCCGGCGTCAATAC
GGGATAATACCGCGCCACATAGCAGAACTTTAAAAGTGCTCATCATTGGAAAACGTTCTTCGGGGCGAAA
ACTCTCAAGGATCTTACCGCTGTTGAGATCCAGTTCGATGTAACCCACTCGTGCACCCAACTGATCTTCA
GCATCTTTTACTTTCACCAGCGTTTCTGGGTGAGCAAAAACAGGAAGGCAAAATGCCGCAAAAAAGGGAA
TAAGGGCGACACGGAAATGTTGAATACTCATACTCTTCCTTTTTCAATATTATTGAAGCATTTATCAGGG
TTATTGTCTCATGAGCGGATACATATTTGAATGTATTTAGAAAAATAAACAAATAGGGGTTCCGCGCACA
TTTCCCCGAAAAGTGCCACCTGAC
Features (pLannotate 1.2.2; 33 found; start..end, strand, type, name):
     31..83      -  misc_feature   bom (fragment): basis of mobility region from pBR322
    238..617     +  enhancer       CMV enhancer: human cytomegalovirus immediate early enhancer
    618..817     +  promoter       CMV promoter: human cytomegalovirus (CMV) immediate early promoter
    835..1015    +  LTR            5' LTR (truncated): truncated 5' long terminal repeat (LTR) from HIV-1
   1062..1187    +  misc_feature   HIV-1 Ψ: packaging signal of human immunodeficiency virus type 1
   1171..1534    +  CDS            HIV-1 gag (fragment): gag protein from human immunodeficiency virus 1; gag
   1680..1913    +  misc_feature   RRE: The Rev response element (RRE) of HIV-1 allows for Rev-dependent mRNA export from the nucleus to the cytoplasm.
   2290..2390    +  CDS            Rev (fragment): human immunodeficiency virus 1 (HIV-1) Rev protein; rev; enhances nuclear export of unspliced and incompletely spliced viral mRNAs
   2440..2557    +  misc_feature   cPPT/CTS: central polypurine tract and central termination sequence of HIV-1
   2620..2686    +  CDS            small t antigen (fragment): SV40 (simian virus 40) small t antigen
   2693..3871    +  promoter       EF-1α promoter: strong constitutive promoter for human elongation factor EF-1α
   3888..3906    +  promoter       T7 promoter: promoter for bacteriophage T7 RNA polymerase
   3926..3962    -  misc_feature   MCS (fragment): pBluescript multiple cloning site
   3970..5274    +  CDS            c-Myc (fragment): human c-Myc proto-oncogene
   5341..6363    +  CDS            hph: KHYB_ECOLX - Experimental evidence at protein level: Swiss-Prot protein existence level 1. The aminoglycoside phosphotransferases achieve inactivation of their antibiotic substrates by phosphorylation. Only phosphorylates hygromycin and closely related compounds such as demethyl analogs and destomycin. From Escherichia coli.
   6447..6560    +  CDS            nef (fragment): NEF_HV1LA - Experimental evidence at protein level: Swiss-Prot protein existence level 1. Extracellular Nef protein targets CD4(+) T-lymphocytes for apoptosis by interacting with CXCR4 surface receptors. From Human immunodeficiency virus type 1 group M subtype B (isolate Lai) (HIV-1).
   6558..6591    +  protein_bind   loxP: Cre-mediated recombination occurs in the 8-bp core sequence (GCATACAT). Cre recombinase
   6616..6796    +  LTR            5' LTR (truncated): truncated 5' long terminal repeat (LTR) from HIV-1
   6828..7052    +  polyA_signal   bGH poly(A) signal: bovine growth hormone polyadenylation signal
   7056..7077    +  promoter       SV40 promoter (fragment): SV40 enhancer and early promoter
   7098..7526    +  rep_origin     f1 ori (sequence partly withheld): f1 bacteriophage origin of replication; arrow indicates direction of (+) strand synthesis
   7540..7869    +  promoter       SV40 promoter: SV40 enhancer and early promoter
   7917..7964    +  promoter       EM7 promoter: synthetic bacterial promoter&nbsp
   7983..8357    +  CDS            BleoR: antibiotic-binding protein; Sh ble from Streptoalloteichus hindustanus; confers resistance to bleomycin, phleomycin, and Zeocin™
   8367..8492    +  CDS            ble (fragment): BLE_KLEPN - Experimental evidence at protein level: Swiss-Prot protein existence level 1. Binding protein with a strong affinity to the bleomycin family of antibiotics. Binds to CL990; an antimitotic-antibiotic compound. From Klebsiella pneumoniae.
   8487..8608    +  polyA_signal   SV40 poly(A) signal: SV40 polyadenylation signal
   8679..8701    -  protein_bind   lac operator (fragment): The lac repressor binds to the lac operator to inhibit transcription in E. coli. This inhibition can be relieved by adding lactose or isopropyl-β-D-thiogalactopyranoside (IPTG). lac repressor encoded by lacI
   8705..8735    -  promoter       lac promoter: promoter for the E. coli lac operon
   8750..8771    -  protein_bind   CAP binding site: CAP binding activates transcription in the presence of cAMP. E. coli catabolite activator protein
   8784..8876    -  CDS            lacI (fragment): lac repressor; lacI; The lac repressor binds to the lac operator to inhibit transcription in E. coli. This inhibition can be relieved by adding lactose or isopropyl-β-D-thiogalactopyranoside (IPTG).
   9059..9647    -  rep_origin     ori: high-copy-number ColE1/pMB1/pBR322/pUC origin of replication
   9818..10678   -  CDS            AmpR: β-lactamase; bla; confers resistance to ampicillin, carbenicillin, and related antibiotics
  10679..10783   -  promoter       AmpR promoter: bla
