[The description below was written by a language model from this plasmid's Addgene catalogue record and pLannotate feature annotations shown in this document.]
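Description:
EF1a_MYC deltaNLS_P2A_Hygro_Barcode is an HIV-1-based lentiviral transfer plasmid of about 10.8 kb for expressing a human c-MYC mutant lacking its nuclear localization signal in mammalian cells. The parental backbone is not named in the record. In bacteria it is maintained through a high-copy ColE1/pUC-type origin with ampicillin resistance (AmpR); an f1 origin is also present. The viral portion has the layout of a third-generation vector: a CMV enhancer/promoter fused to a truncated 5' LTR drives genomic RNA production in packaging cells. This is followed by the Ψ packaging signal with a partial gag sequence, the Rev response element for Rev-dependent nuclear export, and the cPPT/CTS. A second truncated LTR, preceded by a loxP site, closes the provirus, with a bGH polyadenylation signal downstream.

Within the provirus, the constitutive EF-1α promoter drives the 1,305 bp MYC open reading frame, inserted by Gibson assembly. By the construct name, it is linked through a P2A self-cleaving peptide to the hygromycin phosphotransferase gene (hph). The P2A itself is not annotated, but there is a short gap between the two coding sequences. One transcript therefore yields both the MYC variant and the hygromycin marker used to select transduced cells. The name and purpose also indicate a barcode that allows the transcript to be detected in single-cell RNA-seq; its position is not annotated in the feature table. Outside the LTRs, the backbone carries an SV40/EM7-driven BleoR (Zeocin) cassette, which would not be packaged into virus. The associated publication title describes pooled overexpression screens of cellular reprogramming with fitness and single-cell RNA-sequencing readouts. In that setting, a mutant of this kind would plausibly serve as a comparison to wild-type MYC, although the record does not state this role.
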