Addgene plasmid #120506: EF1a_MYC deltaNLS_P2A_Hygro_Barcode
Purpose: Barcoded lentiviral vector to express c-MYC deltaNLS in mammalian cells under control of EF1a promoter. Barcoded for transcript detection in single cell RNA-seq.
Depositing lab: Prashant Mali. Depositing organization: University of California, San Diego (UCSD). Publication: Mapping Cellular Reprogramming via Pooled Overexpression Screens with Paired Fitness and Single-Cell RNA-Sequencing Readout. Parekh U, Wu Y, Zhao D, Worlikar A, Shah N, Zhang K, Mali P. Cell Syst. 2018 Nov 12. pii: S2405-4712(18)30433-2. doi: 10.1016/j.cels.2018.10.008. PubMed 30448000.
Backbone
  Vector backbone: Unknown
  Backbone size w/o insert (bp): 9514
  Vector type: Lentiviral
  Selectable markers: Hygromycin
Growth in bacteria
  Bacterial resistance: Ampicillin, 100 μg/mL
  Growth temperature: 37°C
  Growth strain: Stbl3
  Copy number: High Copy
Gene/Insert
  Gene/Insert name: MYC H84NLS
  Species: H. sapiens (human)
  Insert size (bp): 1305
  Mutation: Deletion of nuclear localization signal sequence
  Entrez Gene: MYC (a.k.a. MRTL, MYCC, bHLHe39, c-Myc)
  Promoter: EF1a
  Cloning method: Gibson Cloning
  Sequencing primers: 5′ 5'-ttctcaagcctcagacagtgg-3'
Terms and licenses: Academic/Nonprofit Terms; Industry Terms: Not Available to Industry
Depositor comments: 5' cloning site: BamHI (not destroyed), 3' cloning site: BamHI (not destroyed).
How to cite: EF1a_MYC deltaNLS_P2A_Hygro_Barcode was a gift from Prashant Mali (Addgene plasmid # 120506 ; http://n2t.net/addgene:120506 ; RRID:Addgene_120506)
