>Addgene plasmid #120506 | EF1a_MYC deltaNLS_P2A_Hygro_Barcode | depositor partial sequence | sequence record 228886 | MYC H84NLS gene
ATGCCCCTCAACGTTAGCTTCACCAACAGGAACTATGACCTCGACTACGACTCGGTGCAGCCGTATTTCT
ACTGCGACGAGGAGGAGAACTTCTACCAGCAGCAGCAGCAGAGCGAGCTGCAGCCCCCGGCGCCCAGCGA
GGATATCTGGAAGAAATTCGAGCTGCTGCCCACCCCGCCCCTGTCCCCTAGCCGCCGCTCCGGGCTCTGC
TCGCCCTCCTACGTTGCGGTCACACCCTTCTCCCTTCGGGGAGACAACGACGGCGGTGGCGGGAGCTTCT
CCACGGCCGACCAGCTGGAGATGGTGACCGAGCTGCTGGGAGGAGACATGGTGAACCAGAGTTTCATCTG
CGACCCGGACGACGAGACCTTCATCAAAAACATCATCATCCAGGACTGTATGTGGAGCGGCTTCTCGGCC
GCCGCCAAGCTCGTCTCAGAGAAGCTGGCCTCCTACCAGGCTGCGCGCAAAGACAGCGGCAGCCCGAACC
CCGCCCGCGGCCACAGCGTCTGCTCCACCTCCAGCTTGTACCTGCAGGATCTGAGCGCCGCCGCCTCAGA
GTGCATCGACCCCTCGGTGGTCTTCCCCTACCCTCTCAACGACAGCAGCTCGCCCAAGTCCTGCGCCTCG
CAAGACTCCAGCGCCTTCTCTCCGTCCTCGGATTCTCTGCTCTCCTCGACGGAGTCCTCCCCGCAGGGCA
GCCCCGAGCCCCTGGTGCTCCATGAGGAGACACCGCCCACCACCAGCAGCGACTCTGAGGAGGAACAAGA
AGATGAGGAAGAAATCGATGTTGTTTCTGTGGAAAAGAGGCAGGCTCCTGGCAAAAGGTCAGAGTCTGGA
TCACCTTCTGCTGGAGGCCACAGCAAACCTCCTCACAGCCCACTGGTCCTCAAGAGGTGCCACGTCTCCA
CACATCAGCACAACTACGCAGCGCCTCCCTCCACTCGGAAGGACTATGGATCAGGTAGCGGTAGTGTCAG
AGTCCTGAGACAGATCAGCAACAACCGAAAATGCACCAGCCCCAGGTCCTCGGACACCGAGGAGAATGTC
AAGAGGCGAACACACAACGTCTTGGAGCGCCAGAGGAGGAACGAGCTAAAACGGAGCTTTTTTGCCCTGC
GTGACCAGATCCCGGAGTTGGAAAACAATGAAAAGGCCCCCAAGGTAGTTATCCTTAAAAAAGCCACAGC
ATACATCCTGTCCGTCCAAGCAGAGGAGCAAAAGCTCATTTCTGAAGAGGACTTGTTGCGGAAACGACGA
GAACAGTTGAAACACAAACTTGAACAGCTACGGAACTCTTGTGCG
