>Addgene plasmid #120506 | EF1a_MYC deltaNLS_P2A_Hygro_Barcode | depositor partial sequence | sequence record 228887 | MYC H84NLS barcode
ATTAATTCTTTACATTTGAT
